>Addgene plasmid #162301 | pEPQD0CM0550 | addgene full sequence | sequence record 320863 | Addgene NGS Result
AATAAGGAAGTGCCATTCCGCCTGACCTAGGTCTCACCATGGTAAGCGGCTGGCGTCTGTTCAAGAAAAT
TAGCGGATCAGATAGTGAAGTGAACCAAGAAGCAAAACCAGAGGTCAAGCCGGAAGTTAAACCGGAAACC
CATATTAACCTGAAAGTTAGCGACGGTAGCTCGGAAATTTTCTTTAAAATTAAGAAAACTACGCCGCTGC
GTCGCTTAATGGAAGCATTTGCCAAGCGTCAAGGCAAAGAGATGGATAGCCTGCGCTTTCTTTATGATGG
CATCCGCATCCAGGCGGACCAAACTCCAGAGGACTTAGATATGGAAGATAATGACATCATCGAAGCCCAT
CGTGAGCAAATCGGCGGCATTGAAGAGAACCTGTATTTTCAGTCAATGAGAGACCTAGGCTAGGTGGAGG
CTCAGTGATGATAAGTCTGCGATGGTGGATGCATGTGTCATGGTCATAGCTGTTTCCTGTGTGAAATTGT
TATCCGCTCAGAGGGCACAATCCTATTCCGCGCTATCCGACAATCTCCAAGACATTAGGTGGAGTTCAGT
TCGGCGTATGGCATATGTCGCTGGAAAGAACATGTGAGCAAAAGGCCAGCAAAAGGCCAGGAACCGTAAA
AAGGCCGCGTTGCTGGCGTTTTTCCATAGGCTCCGCCCCCCTGACGAGCATCACAAAAATCGACGCTCAA
GTCAGAGGTGGCGAAACCCGACAGGACTATAAAGATACCAGGCGTTTCCCCCTGGAAGCTCCCTCGTGCG
CTCTCCTGTTCCGACCCTGCCGCTTACCGGATACCTGTCCGCCTTTCTCCCTTCGGGAAGCGTGGCGCTT
TCTCATAGCTCACGCTGTAGGTATCTCAGTTCGGTGTAGGTCGTTCGCTCCAAGCTGGGCTGTGTGCACG
AACCCCCCGTTCAGCCCGACCGCTGCGCCTTATCCGGTAACTATCGTCTTGAGTCCAACCCGGTAAGACA
CGACTTATCGCCACTGGCAGCAGCCACTGGTAACAGGATTAGCAGAGCGAGGTATGTAGGCGGTGCTACA
GAGTTCTTGAAGTGGTGGCCTAACTACGGCTACACTAGAAGAACAGTATTTGGTATCTGCGCTCTGCTGA
AGCCAGTTACCTTCGGAAAAAGAGTTGGTAGCTCTTGATCCGGCAAACAAACCACCGCTGGTAGCGGTGG
TTTTTTTGTTTGCAAGCAGCAGATTACGCGCAGAAAAAAAGGATCTCAAGAAGATCCTTTGATCTTTTCT
ACGGGGTCTGACGCTCTATTCAACAAAGCCGCCGTCCCGTCAAGTCAGCGTAAATGGGTAGGGGGCTTCA
AATCGTCCCCCCATACGATATAAGTTGTTACTAGTGCTTGGATTCTCACCAATAAAAAACGCCCGGCGGC
AACCGAGCGTTCTGAACAAATCCAGATGGAGTTCTGAGGTCATTACTGGATCTATCAACAGGAGTCCAAG
CGAGCTCGATATCAAATTACGCCCCGCCCTGCCACTCATCGCAGTACTGTTGTAATTCATTAAGCATTCT
GCCGACATGGAAGCCATCACAAACGGCATGATGAACCTGAATCGCCAGCGGCATCAGCACCTTGTCGCCT
TGCGTATAATATTTGCCCATGGTGAAAACGGGGGCGAAGAAGTTGTCCATATTGGCCACGTTTAAATCAA
AACTGGTGAAACTCACCCAGGGATTGGCTGAGACGAAAAACATATTCTCAATAAACCCTTTAGGGAAATA
GGCCAGGTTTTCACCGTAACACGCCACATCTTGCGAATATATGTGTAGAAACTGCCGGAAATCGTCGTGG
TATTCACTCCAGAGCGATGAAAACGTTTCAGTTTGCTCATGGAAAACGGTGTAACAAGGGTGAACACTAT
CCCATATCACCAGCTCACCGTCTTTCATTGCCATACGAAATTCCGGATGAGCATTCATCAGGCGGGCAAG
AATGTGAATAAAGGCCGGATAAAACTTGTGCTTATTTTTCTTTACGGTCTTTAAAAAGGCCGTAATATCC
AGCTGAACGGTCTGGTTATAGGTACATTGAGCAACTGACTGAAATGCCTCAAAATGTTCTTTACGATGCC
ATTGGGATATATCAACGGTGGTATATCCAGTGATTTTTTTCTCCATTTTAGCTTCCTTAGCTCCTGAAAA
TCTCGATAACTCAAAAAATACGCCCGGTAGTGATCTTATTTCATTATGGTGAAAGTTGGAACCTCTTACG
TGCCGATCAACGTCTCATTGATACCTGAAACAAAACCCATCGTACGGCCAAGGAAGTCTCCAATAACTGT
GATCCACCACAAGCGCCAGGGTTTTCCCAGTCACGACGTTGTAAAACGACGGCCAGTCATGCATAATCCG
CACGCATCTGG
Features (pLannotate 1.2.2; 8 found; start..end, strand, type, name):
     78..368     +  CDS            SMT3: SMT3_YEAST - Experimental evidence at protein level: Swiss-Prot protein existence level 1. Not known; suppressor of MIF2 mutations. From Saccharomyces cerevisiae (strain ATCC 204508 / S288c) (Baker's yeast).
    378..394     +  CDS            TEV site (fragment): tobacco etch virus (TEV) protease recognition and cleavage site
    485..500     -  protein_bind   lac operator (fragment): The lac repressor binds to the lac operator to inhibit transcription in E. coli. This inhibition can be relieved by adding lactose or isopropyl-β-D-thiogalactopyranoside (IPTG). lac repressor encoded by lacI
    651..1239    -  rep_origin     ori: high-copy-number ColE1/pMB1/pBR322/pUC origin of replication
   1372..1466    -  terminator     lambda t0 terminator: transcription terminator from phage lambda
   1490..2146    -  CDS            cat: CAT_ECOLX - Experimental evidence at protein level: Swiss-Prot protein existence level 1. This enzyme is an effector of chloramphenicol resistance in bacteria. From Escherichia coli. This protein is used as a marker in many commonly used cloning vectors, such as pACYC184.
   2147..2249    -  promoter       cat promoter: promoter of the E. coli cat gene encoding chloramphenicol acetyltransferase
   2324..2367    -  CDS            lacZα (fragment): LacZα fragment of β-galactosidase; lacZ fragment
