[The description below was written by a language model from this plasmid's Addgene catalogue record and pLannotate feature annotations shown in this document.]
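Description:
pEPQD0CM0550 is a small (about 2.4 kb) Level 0 parts plasmid for MoClo (Golden Gate-type modular cloning) assembly, built on the pTwist synthetic-gene backbone and classed as a synthetic biology vector. It is maintained in E. coli from a high-copy ColE1/pUC-type origin and selected with chloramphenicol, which is conferred by a cat (chloramphenicol acetyltransferase) gene driven by its own promoter and followed by a lambda t0 terminator. Short remnants of a lac operator and the lacZα coding region flank the insert. These are leftovers of the cloning region rather than functional elements.

The payload is a synthetic N-terminal tag module described as HiBiT-SUMO-[TEV cleavage site]. The feature table detects the yeast SMT3 (SUMO) coding sequence followed by a partial match to a TEV protease recognition site. The HiBiT peptide named in the catalogue entry is not annotated, presumably because it is too short to be picked up, and would lie upstream of SUMO. HiBiT is a small peptide that complements a larger luciferase fragment to give luminescence, allowing sensitive quantification of tagged protein. SUMO is commonly used as a fusion partner to aid solubility and expression, and the TEV site allows the whole tag to be cleaved from the protein of interest.

The part is defined by CCAT and AATG assembly overhangs, the standard position for an N-terminal tag. It can therefore be combined in one-pot reactions with promoter, coding sequence and terminator parts. It carries no promoter or terminator of its own. The associated work concerns biofoundry-assisted expression and characterization of plant proteins.
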