Addgene plasmid #162301: pEPQD0CM0550
Purpose: Level 0 N-terminal tag part for MoClo assembly, CCAT-AATG
Depositing lab: Nicola Patron. Depositing organization: Earlham Institute. Publication: Biofoundry-assisted expression and characterization of plant proteins. Dudley QM, Cai YM, Kallam K, Debreyne H, Carrasco Lopez JA, Patron NJ. Synth Biol (Oxf). 2021 Sep 11;6(1):ysab029. doi: 10.1093/synbio/ysab029. eCollection 2021. PubMed 34693026.
Backbone
  Vector backbone: pTwist
  Vector type: Synthetic Biology
Growth in bacteria
  Bacterial resistance: Chloramphenicol, 25 μg/mL
  Growth temperature: 37°C
  Growth strain: DH5alpha
  Copy number: High Copy
Gene/Insert
  Gene/Insert name: N-terminal tag, HiBiT-SUMO-[TEV cleavage site]
  Species: Synthetic
  Cloning method: Unknown
  Sequencing primers: 5′ GTTGTAAAACGACGGCCAGTC; 3′ AGCGGATAACAATTTCACACAGG
Terms and licenses: Academic/Nonprofit Terms; Industry Terms: Not Available to Industry
How to cite: pEPQD0CM0550 was a gift from Nicola Patron (Addgene plasmid # 162301 ; http://n2t.net/addgene:162301 ; RRID:Addgene_162301)
